>Addgene plasmid #106003 | Opto-GPR12 | addgene full sequence | sequence record 209611 | Addgene NGS Result
AATTGCATGAAGAATCTGCTTAGGGTTAGGCGTTTTGCGCTGCTTCGCGATGTACGGGCCAGATATACGC
GTTGACATTGATTATTGACTAGTTATTAATAGTAATCAATTACGGGGTCATTAGTTCATAGCCCATATAT
GGAGTTCCGCGTTACATAACTTACGGTAAATGGCCCGCCTGGCTGACCGCCCAACGACCCCCGCCCATTG
ACGTCAATAATGACGTATGTTCCCATAGTAACGCCAATAGGGACTTTCCATTGACGTCAATGGGTGGAGT
ATTTACGGTAAACTGCCCACTTGGCAGTACATCAAGTGTATCATATGCCAAGTACGCCCCCTATTGACGT
CAATGACGGTAAATGGCCCGCCTGGCATTATGCCCAGTACATGACCTTATGGGACTTTCCTACTTGGCAG
TACATCTACGTATTAGTCATCGCTATTACCATGGTGATGCGGTTTTGGCAGTACATCAATGGGCGTGGAT
AGCGGTTTGACTCACGGGGATTTCCAAGTCTCCACCCCATTGACGTCAATGGGAGTTTGTTTTGGCACCA
AAATCAACGGGACTTTCCAAAATGTCGTAACAACTCCGCCCCATTGACGCAAATGGGCGGTAGGCGTGTA
CGGTGGGAGGTCTATATAAGCAGAGCTCTCTGGCTAACTAGAGAACCCACTGCTTACTGGCTTATCGAAA
TTAATACGACTCACTATAGGGAGACACAAGCTGGCTAGCGTTTAAACGGGCCCTCTAGACTCGAGCACCA
TGAAAACGATCATCGCCCTGAGCTACATCTTCTGCCTGGTATTCGCCATGTACACCGATATAGAGATGAA
CAGGCTGGGAAAGGATAGCCTCATGAACGGGACCGAGGGCCCAAACTTCTACGTGCCTTTCTCCAACAAG
ACGGGCGTGGTGCGCAGCCCCTTCGAGGCCCCGCAGTACTACCTGGCGGAGCCATGGCAGTTCTCCATGC
TGGCCGCCTACATGTTCCTGCTGATCATGCTTGGCTTCCCCATCAACTTCCTCACGCTGTACGTCATCTT
CCACAACCCCAGCCTGCGAGCACCCCTCAACTACATCCTGCTCAACCTGGCCGTGGCCGACCTCTTCATG
GTGTTCGGGGGCTTCACCACCACCCTCTACACCTCTCTGCACGGGTACTTCGTCTTTGGGCCCACGGGCT
GCAACCTGGAGGGCTTCTTTGCCACCTTGGGCGGTGAAATTGCACTGTGGTCCTTGGTGGTCCTGGCCAT
CGAGCGGTACGTGGTGGTGTACTACGCTCTGACGTACCATTCGGAGAGGACGGTCACGTTTGCCATCATG
GGCGTCGCCTTCACCTGGGTCATGGCTCTGGCCTGTGCCGCGCCCCCCCTCGTCGGCTGGTCCAGGTACA
TCCCGGAGGGCATGCAGTGCTCGTGCGGGATTGACTACTACACGCCCCACGAGGAAACCAACAATGAGTC
GTTCGTCATCTACATGTTCGTGGTCCACTTCATCATCCCCCTGATTGTCATATTCTTCTGCTACGGACAG
ATCTGTAAGATTGTGATGAGGCACGCCCATCAGATAGCCCTGCAGCACCACTTCCTGGCCACGTCGCACT
ATGTGACCACCCGGAAAGGGGTGCGCATGGTGATCATCATGGTCATCGCTTTCCTAATCTGCTGGCTGCC
CTACGCTGGGGTGGCGTTCTACATCTTCACCCATCAGGGCTCTGACTTTGGCCCCATCTTCATGACCATC
CCGGCTTTCTTTGCCAAGACTTCTGCCGTCTACAACCCCGTCATCTACATCATGATGAACAAGCAGTTCC
GCAAAGCGCTCTGTCTCATTTGCTGCGGCTGCATCCCGTCCAGTCTCGCCCAGAGAGCGCGCTCGCCCAG
TGATGTGACAGAAACCAGCCAAGTGGCGCCTGCCTAAGAATTCCACCACACTGGACTAGTGGATCCGAGC
TCGGTACCAAGCTTAAGTTTAAACCGCTGATCAGCCTCGACTGTGCCTTCTAGTTGCCAGCCATCTGTTG
TTTGCCCCTCCCCCGTGCCTTCCTTGACCCTGGAAGGTGCCACTCCCACTGTCCTTTCCTAATAAAATGA
GGAAATTGCATCGCATTGTCTGAGTAGGTGTCATTCTATTCTGGGGGGTGGGGTGGGGCAGGACAGCAAG
GGGGAGGATTGGGAAGAGAATAGCAGGCATGCTGGGGATGCGGTGGGCTCTATGGCTTCTGAGGCGGAAA
GAACCAGCTGGGGCTCTAGGGGGTATCCCC
[124 nt withheld, positions 2271-2394]
C
[91 nt withheld, positions 2396-2486]
A
[49 nt withheld, positions 2488-2536]
CCTTTGACGTTGGAGTCCACGTTCTTT
[37 nt withheld, positions 2564-2600]
ACCCTATCTCGGTCTATTCTTTTGATTTATAAGGGATTTTGCCGATTTCGGCCTATTGGTTAAAAAATGA
GCTGATTTAACAAAAATTTAACGCGAATTAATTCTGTGGAATGTGTGTCAGTTAGGGTGTGGAAAGTCCC
CAGGCTCCCCAGCAGGCAGAAGTATGCAAAGCATGCATCTCAATTAGTCAGCAACCAGGTGTGGAAAGTC
CCCAGGCTCCCCAGCAGGCAGAAGTATGCAAAGCATGCATCTCAATTAGTCAGCAACCATAGTCCCGCCC
CTAACTCCGCCCATCCCGCCCCTAACTCCGCCCAGTTCCGCCCATTCTCCGCCCCATGGCTGACTAATTT
TTTTTATTTATGCAGAGGCCGAGGCCGCCTCTGCCTCTGAGCTATTCCAGAAGTAGTGAGGAGGCTTTTT
TGGAGGCCTAGGCTTTTGCAAAAAGCTCCCGGGAGCTTGTATATCCATTTTCGGATCTGATCAAGAGACA
GGATGAGGATCGTTTCGCATGATTGAACAAGATGGATTGCACGCAGGTTCTCCGGCCGCTTGGGTGGAGA
GGCTATTCGGCTATGACTGGGCACAACAGACAATCGGCTGCTCTGATGCCGCCGTGTTCCGGCTGTCAGC
GCAGGGGCGCCCGGTTCTTTTTGTCAAGACCGACCTGTCCGGTGCCCTGAATGAACTGCAGGACGAGGCA
GCGCGGCTATCGTGGCTGGCCACGACGGGCGTTCCTTGCGCAGCTGTGCTCGACGTTGTCACTGAAGCGG
GAAGGGACTGGCTGCTATTGGGCGAAGTGCCGGGGCAGGATCTCCTGTCATCTCACCTTGCTCCTGCCGA
GAAAGTATCCATCATGGCTGATGCAATGCGGCGGCTGCATACGCTTGATCCGGCTACCTGCCCATTCGAC
CACCAAGCGAAACATCGCATCGAGCGAGCACGTACTCGGATGGAAGCCGGTCTTGTCGATCAGGATGATC
TGGACGAAGAACATCAGGGGCTCGCGCCAGCCGAACTGTTCGCCAGGCTCAAGGCGCGCATGCCCGACGG
CGAGGATCTCGTCGTGACCCATGGCGATGCCTGCTTGCCGAATATCATGGTGGAAAATGGCCGCTTTTCT
GGATTCATCGACTGTGGCCGGCTGGGTGTGGCGGACCGCTATCAGGACATAGCGTTGGCTACCCGTGATA
TTGCTGAAGAACTTGGCGGCGAATGGGCTGACCGCTTCCTCGTGCTTTACGGTATCGCCGCTCCCGATTC
GCAGCGCATCGCCTTCTATCGCCTTCTTGACGAGTTCTTCTGAGCGGGACTCTGGGGTTCGAAATGACCG
ACCAAGCGACGCCCAACCTGCCATCACGAGATTTCGATTCCACCGCCGCCTTCTATGAAAGGTTGGGCTT
CGGAATCGTTTTCCGGGACGCCGGCTGGATGATCCTCCAGCGCGGGGATCTCATGCTGGAGTTCTTCGCC
CACCCCAACTTGTTTATTGCAGCTTATAATGGTTACAAATAAAGCAATAGCATCACAAATTTCACAAATA
AAGCATTTTTTTCACTGCATTCTAGTTGTGGTTTGTCCAAACTCATCAATGTATCTTATCATGTCTGTAT
ACCGTCGACCTCTAGCTAGAGCTTGGCGTAATCATGGTCATAGCTGTTTCCTGTGTGAAATTGTTATCCG
CTCACAATTCCACACAACATACGAGCCGGAAGCATAAAGTGTAAAGCCTGGGGTGCCTAATGAGTGAGCT
AACTCACATTAATTGCGTTGCGCTCACTGCCCGCTTTCCAGTCGGGAAACCTGTCGTGCCAGCTGCATTA
ATGAATCGGCCAACGCGCGGGGAGAGGCGGTTTGCGTATTGGGCGCTCTTGCGCTTCCTCGCTCACTGAC
TCGCTGCGCTCGGTCGTTCGGCTGCGGCGAGCGGTATCAGCTCACTCAAAGGCGGTAATACGGTTATCCA
CAGAATCAGGGGATAACGCAGGAAAGAACATGTGAGCAAAAGGCCAGCAAAAGGCCAGGAACCGTAAAAA
GGCCGCGTTGCTGGCGTTTTTCCATAGGCTCCGCCCCCCTGACGAGCATCACAAAAATCGACGCTCAAGT
CAGAGGTGGCGAAACCCGACAGGACTATAAAGATACCAGGCGTTTCCCCCTGGAAGCTCCCTCGTGCGCT
CTCCTGTTCCGACCCTGCCGCTTACCGGATACCTGTCCGCCTTTCTCCCTTCGGGAAGCGTGGCGCTTTC
TCATAGCTCACGCTGTAGGTATCTCAGTTCGGTGTAGGTCGTTCGCTCCAAGCTGGGCTGTGTGCACGAA
CCCCCCGTTCAGCCCGACCGCTGCGCCTTATCCGGTAACTATCGTCTTGAGTCCAACCCGGTAAGACACG
ACTTATCGCCACTGGCAGCAGCCACTGGTAACAGGATTAGCAGAGCGAGGTATGTAGGCGGTGCTACAGA
GTTCTTGAAGTGGTGGCCTAACTACGGCTACACTAGAAGAACAGTATTTGGTATCTGCGCTCTGCTGAAG
CCAGTTACCTTCGGAAAAAGAGTTGGTAGCTCTTGATCCGGCAAACAAACCACCGCTGGTAGCGGTGGTT
TTTTTGTTTGCAAGCAGCAGATTACGCGCAGAAAAAAAGGATCTCAAGAAGATCCTTTGATCTTTTCTAC
GGGGTCTGACGCTCAGTGGAACGAAAACTCACGTTAAGGGATTTTGGTCATGAGATTATCAAAAAGGATC
TTCACCTAGATCCTTTTAAATTAAAAATGAAGTTTTAAATCAATCTAAAGTATATATGAGTAAACTTGGT
CTGACAGTTACCAATGCTTAATCAGTGAGGCACCTATCTCAGCGATCTGTCTATTTCGTTCATCCATAGT
TGCCTGACTCCCCGTCGTGTAGATAACTACGATACGGGAGGGCTTACCATCTGGCCCCAGTGCTGCAATG
ATACCGCGGGACCCACGCTCACCGGCTCCAGATTTATCAGCAATAAACCAGCCAGCCGGAAGGGCCGAGC
GCAGAAGTGGTCCTGCAACTTTATCCGCCTCCATCCAGTCTATTAATTGTTGCCGGGAAGCTAGAGTAAG
TAGTTCGCCAGTTAATAGTTTGCGCAACGTTGTTGCCATTGCTACAGGCATCGTGGTGTCACGCTCGTCG
TTTGGTATGGCTTCATTCAGCTCCGGTTCCCAACGATCAAGGCGAGTTACATGATCCCCCATGTTGTGCA
AAAAAGCGGTTAGCTCCTTCGGTCCTCCGATCGTTGTCAGAAGTAAGTTGGCCGCAGTGTTATCACTCAT
GGTTATGGCAGCACTGCATAATTCTCTTACTGTCATGCCATCCGTAAGATGCTTTTCTGTGACTGGTGAG
TACTCAACCAAGTCATTCTGAGAATAGTGTATGCGGCGACCGAGTTGCTCTTGCCCGGCGTCAATACGGG
ATAATACCGCGCCACATAGCAGAACTTTAAAAGTGCTCATCATTGGAAAACGTTCTTCGGGGCGAAAACT
CTCAAGGATCTTACCACTGTTGAGATCCAGTTCGATGTAACCCACTCGTGCACCCAACTGATCTTCAGCA
TCTTTTACTTTCACCAGCGTTTCTGGGTGAGCAAAAACAGGAAGGCAAAATGCCGCAAAAAAGGGAATAA
GGGCGACACGGAAATGTTGAATACTCATACTCTTCCTTTTTCAATATTATTGAAGCATTTATCAGGGTTA
TTGTCTCATGAGCGGATACATATTTGAATGTATTTAGAAAAATAAACAAATAGGGGTTCCGCGCACATTT
CCCCGAAAAGTGCCACCTGACGTCGACGGATCGGGAGATCTCCCGATCCCCTATGGTGCACTCTCAGTAC
AATCTGCTCTGATGCCGCATAGTTAAGCCAGTATCTGCTCCCTGCTTGTGTGTTGGAGGTCGCTGAGTAG
TGCGCGAGCAAAATTTAAGCTACAACAAGGCAAGGCTTGACCGAC
Features (pLannotate 1.2.2; 20 found; start..end, strand, type, name):
     74..453     +  enhancer       CMV enhancer: human cytomegalovirus immediate early enhancer
    454..657     +  promoter       CMV promoter: human cytomegalovirus (CMV) immediate early promoter
    653..686     +  LTR            5' LTR (truncated) (fragment): truncated 5' long terminal repeat (LTR) from HIV-1
    702..720     +  promoter       T7 promoter: promoter for bacteriophage T7 RNA polymerase
    863..1924    +  CDS            RHO: OPSD_BOVIN - Experimental evidence at protein level: Swiss-Prot protein existence level 1. Photoreceptor required for image-forming vision at low light intensity. Required for photoreceptor cell viability after birth (By similarity). Light-induced isomerization of 11-cis to all-trans retinal triggers a conformational change that activates signaling via G- proteins (PubMed:10926528, PubMed:12044163, PubMed:11972040, PubMed:16908857, PubMed:16586416, PubMed:17060607, PubMed:17449675, PubMed:18818650, PubMed:21389983, PubMed:22198838, PubMed:23579341, PubMed:25205354, PubMed:27458239). Subsequent
   2001..2112    +  polyA_signal   bGH poly(A) signal: bovine growth hormone polyadenylation signal
   2229..2250    +  promoter       SV40 promoter (fragment): SV40 enhancer and early promoter
   2271..2699    +  rep_origin     f1 ori (sequence partly withheld): f1 bacteriophage origin of replication; arrow indicates direction of (+) strand synthesis
   2713..3042    +  promoter       SV40 promoter: SV40 enhancer and early promoter
   3109..3900    +  CDS            neo: KKA2_KLEPN - Also known as kan, nptII. Experimental evidence at protein level: Swiss-Prot protein existence level 1. Resistance to kanamycin, neomycin, paromomycin, ribostamycin, butirosin and gentamicin B. From Klebsiella pneumoniae.
   3924..4082    +  CDS            ble (fragment): BLE_KLEPN - Experimental evidence at protein level: Swiss-Prot protein existence level 1. Binding protein with a strong affinity to the bleomycin family of antibiotics. Binds to CL990; an antimitotic-antibiotic compound. From Klebsiella pneumoniae.
   4077..4198    +  polyA_signal   SV40 poly(A) signal: SV40 polyadenylation signal
   4271..4287    -  protein_bind   lac operator: The lac repressor binds to the lac operator to inhibit transcription in E. coli. This inhibition can be relieved by adding lactose or isopropyl-β-D-thiogalactopyranoside (IPTG). lac repressor encoded by lacI
   4295..4325    -  promoter       lac promoter: promoter for the E. coli lac operon
   4340..4361    -  protein_bind   CAP binding site: CAP binding activates transcription in the presence of cAMP. E. coli catabolite activator protein
   4374..4466    -  CDS            lacI (fragment): lac repressor; lacI; The lac repressor binds to the lac operator to inhibit transcription in E. coli. This inhibition can be relieved by adding lactose or isopropyl-β-D-thiogalactopyranoside (IPTG).
   4649..5237    -  rep_origin     ori: high-copy-number ColE1/pMB1/pBR322/pUC origin of replication
   5408..6268    -  CDS            AmpR: β-lactamase; bla; confers resistance to ampicillin, carbenicillin, and related antibiotics
   6269..6373    -  promoter       AmpR promoter: bla
   6432..6484    -  misc_feature   bom (fragment): basis of mobility region from pBR322
