[The description below was written by a language model from this plasmid's Addgene catalogue record and pLannotate feature annotations shown in this document.]
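Description:
Opto-GPR12 is a mammalian expression plasmid built on the pcDNA3.1(-) backbone, carrying a chimeric G-protein-coupled receptor that combines bovine rhodopsin with the human orphan class A receptor GPR12. The sequenced plasmid is about 6.6 kb. It is maintained in E. coli at high copy through a ColE1/pUC-type origin with ampicillin selection from the β-lactamase gene, and it also carries an f1 origin. For selecting transfected mammalian cells, an SV40 early promoter drives a neomycin phosphotransferase gene followed by an SV40 polyadenylation signal, conferring G418 resistance.

The roughly 1.2 kb insert sits downstream of the CMV immediate-early enhancer and promoter and is terminated by the bovine growth hormone polyadenylation signal. A T7 promoter lies between the CMV promoter and the coding region. The automated annotation labels the open reading frame simply as bovine rhodopsin, reflecting the large share of the chimera that matches that protein. The GPR12-derived segments are not annotated separately, and the record does not specify which domains come from which parent. The receptor carries an N-terminal VSV-G epitope and a C-terminal rhodopsin 1D4 epitope, both usable for antibody detection or purification. A few short annotated fragments (an HIV-1 LTR piece, ble, lacI, bom) appear to be partial matches within backbone sequence rather than functional elements.

The associated work concerns the optical functionalization of human orphan GPCRs, so the construct is intended for expressing a light-sensitive rhodopsin-GPR12 chimera in cultured mammalian cells. The depositor notes that it was assembled in two steps and that the flanking cloning sites cannot be used for subcloning.
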