Addgene plasmid #106003: Opto-GPR12
Purpose: Expression of a chimeric G-protein coupled receptor (Rhodopsin-GPR12; Opto-GPR12; A5)
Depositing lab: Harald Janovjak. Depositing organization: Institute of Science and Technology Austria (I.S.T. Austria). Publication: Optical functionalization of human Class A orphan G-protein-coupled receptors. Morri M, Sanchez-Romero I, Tichy AM, Kainrath S, Gerrard EJ, Hirschfeld PP, Schwarz J, Janovjak H. Nat Commun. 2018 May 16;9(1):1950. doi: 10.1038/s41467-018-04342-1. PubMed 29769519.
Backbone
  Vector backbone: pcDNA3.1-
  Backbone manufacturer: Invitrogen
  Backbone size w/o insert (bp): 5427
  Vector type: Mammalian Expression
  Selectable markers: Neomycin (select with G418)
Growth in bacteria
  Bacterial resistance: Ampicillin, 100 μg/mL
  Growth temperature: 37°C
  Growth strain: DH5alpha
  Copy number: High Copy
Gene/Insert
  Gene/Insert name: Opto-GPR12
  Species: H. sapiens (human), B. taurus (bovine)
  Insert size (bp): 1158
  Mutation: Chimeric receptor protein
  Entrez Gene: GPR12 (a.k.a. GPCR12, GPCR21, PPP1R84)
  Promoter: CMV
  Tag / fusion protein: VSV-G (N terminal on insert); Rhodopsin-1D4 (C terminal on insert)
  Cloning method: Restriction Enzyme; 5′ cloning site unknown (unknown if destroyed); 3′ cloning site unknown (unknown if destroyed)
  Sequencing primers: 5′ CMV_F (CGCAAATGGGCGGTAGGCGTG); 3′ pcDNA_R (CAACAGATGGCTGGCAAC)
Terms and licenses: Academic/Nonprofit Terms; Industry Terms: Not Available to Industry
Depositor comments: two step cloning; 5' and 3' sites cannot be used for (sub)cloning
How to cite: Opto-GPR12 was a gift from Harald Janovjak (Addgene plasmid # 106003 ; http://n2t.net/addgene:106003 ; RRID:Addgene_106003)
