>Addgene plasmid #106003 | Opto-GPR12 | depositor partial sequence | sequence record 200766 | Opto-GPR12
ATGAAAACGATCATCGCCCTGAGCTACATCTTCTGCCTGGTATTCGCCATGTACACCGATATAGAGATGA
ACAGGCTGGGAAAGGATAGCCTCATGAACGGGACCGAGGGCCCAAACTTCTACGTGCCTTTCTCCAACAA
GACGGGCGTGGTGCGCAGCCCCTTCGAGGCCCCGCAGTACTACCTGGCGGAGCCATGGCAGTTCTCCATG
CTGGCCGCCTACATGTTCCTGCTGATCATGCTTGGCTTCCCCATCAACTTCCTCACGCTGTACGTCATCT
TCCACAACCCCAGCCTGCGAGCACCCCTCAACTACATCCTGCTCAACCTGGCCGTGGCCGACCTCTTCAT
GGTGTTCGGGGGCTTCACCACCACCCTCTACACCTCTCTGCACGGGTACTTCGTCTTTGGGCCCACGGGC
TGCAACCTGGAGGGCTTCTTTGCCACCTTGGGCGGTGAAATTGCACTGTGGTCCTTGGTGGTCCTGGCCA
TCGAGCGGTACGTGGTGGTGTACTACGCTCTGACGTACCATTCGGAGAGGACGGTCACGTTTGCCATCAT
GGGCGTCGCCTTCACCTGGGTCATGGCTCTGGCCTGTGCCGCGCCCCCCCTCGTCGGCTGGTCCAGGTAC
ATCCCGGAGGGCATGCAGTGCTCGTGCGGGATTGACTACTACACGCCCCACGAGGAAACCAACAATGAGT
CGTTCGTCATCTACATGTTCGTGGTCCACTTCATCATCCCCCTGATTGTCATATTCTTCTGCTACGGACA
GATCTGTAAGATTGTGATGAGGCACGCCCATCAGATAGCCCTGCAGCACCACTTCCTGGCCACGTCGCAC
TATGTGACCACCCGGAAAGGGGTGCGCATGGTGATCATCATGGTCATCGCTTTCCTAATCTGCTGGCTGC
CCTACGCTGGGGTGGCGTTCTACATCTTCACCCATCAGGGCTCTGACTTTGGCCCCATCTTCATGACCAT
CCCGGCTTTCTTTGCCAAGACTTCTGCCGTCTACAACCCCGTCATCTACATCATGATGAACAAGCAGTTC
CGCAAAGCGCTCTGTCTCATTTGCTGCGGCTGCATCCCGTCCAGTCTCGCCCAGAGAGCGCGCTCGCCCA
GTGATGTGACAGAAACCAGCCAAGTGGCGCCTGCCTAA
